>Addgene plasmid #157258 | pD649-HAsp-CD33-COMP5AP-AviTag-9xHis | addgene full sequence | sequence record 447074 | Addgene NGS Result
TTTCAATATTATTGAAGCATTTATCAGGGTTATTGTCTCATGAGCGGATACATATTTGAATGTATTTAGA
AAAATAAACAAATAGGGGTCAGTGTTACAACCAATTAACCAATTCTGAACATTATCGCGAGCCCATTTAT
ACCTGAATATGGCTCATAACACCCCTTGCTCATGACCAAAATCCCTTAACGTGAGTTACGCGCGCGTCGT
TCCACTGAGCGTCAGACCCCGTAGAAAAGATCAAAGGATCTTCTTGAGATCCTTTTTTTCTGCGCGTAAT
CTGCTGCTTGCAAACAAAAAAACCACCGCTACCAGCGGTGGTTTGTTTGCCGGATCAAGAGCTACCAACT
CTTTTTCCGAAGGTAACTGGCTTCAGCAGAGCGCAGATACCAAATACTGTTCTTCTAGTGTAGCCGTAGT
TAGCCCACCACTTCAAGAACTCTGTAGCACCGCCTACATACCTCGCTCTGCTAATCCTGTTACCAGTGGC
TGCTGCCAGTGGCGATAAGTCGTGTCTTACCGGGTTGGACTCAAGACGATAGTTACCGGATAAGGCGCAG
CGGTCGGGCTGAACGGGGGGTTCGTGCACACAGCCCAGCTTGGAGCGAACGACCTACACCGAACTGAGAT
ACCTACAGCGTGAGCTATGAGAAAGCGCCACGCTTCCCGAAGGGAGAAAGGCGGACAGGTATCCGGTAAG
CGGCAGGGTCGGAACAGGAGAGCGCACGAGGGAGCTTCCAGGGGGAAACGCCTGGTATCTTTATAGTCCT
GTCGGGTTTCGCCACCTCTGACTTGAGCGTCGATTTTTGTGATGCTCGTCAGGGGGGCGGAGCCTATGGA
AAAACGCCAGCAACGCGGCCTTTTTACGGTTCCTGGCCTTTTGCTGGCCTTTTGCTCACATGTTCTTTCC
TGCGTTATCCCCTGATTCTGTGGATAACCGTATTACCGCCTTTGAGTGAGCTGATACCGCTCGCCGCAGC
CGAACGACCGAGCGCAGCGAGTCAGTGAGCGAGGAAGCGGAAGGCGAGAGTAGGGAACTGCCAGGCATCA
AACTAAGCAGAAGGCCCCTGACGGATGGCCTTTTTGCGTTTCTACAAACTCTTTCTGTGTTGTAAAACGA
CGGCCAGTCTTAAGCTCGGGCCCCCTGGGCGGTTCTGATAACGAGTAATCGTTAATCCGCAAATAACGTA
AAAACCCGCTTCGGCGGGTTTTTTTATGGGGGGAGTTTAGGGAAAGAGCATTTGTCAGAATATTTAAGGG
CGCCTGTCACTTTGCTTGATATATGAGAATTATTTAACCTTATAAATGAGAAAAAAGCAACGCACTTTAA
ATAAGATACGTTGCTTTTTCGATTGATGAACACCTATAATTAAACTATTCATCTATTATTTATGATTTTT
TGTATATACAATATTTCTAGTTTGTTAAAGAGAATTAAGAAAATAAATCTCGAAAATAATAAAGGGAAAA
TCAGTTTTTGATATCAAAATTATACATGTCAACGATAATACAAAATATAATACAAACTATAAGATGTTAT
CAGTATTTATTATCATTTAGAATAAATTTTGTGTCGCCCTTAATTGTGAGCGGATAACAATTACGAGCTT
CATGCACAGTGGCGTTGACTCAATATTGGCCATTAGCCATATTATTCATTGGTTATATAGCATAAATCAA
TATTGGCTATTGGCCATTGCATACGTTGTATCTATATCATAATATGTACATTTATATTGGCTCATGTCCA
ATATGACCGCCATGTTGGCATTGATTATTGACTAGTTATTAATAGTAATCAATTACGGGGTCATTAGTTC
ATAGCCCATATATGGAGTTCCGCGTTACATAACTTACGGTAAATGGCCCGCCTGGCTGACCGCCCAACGA
CCCCCGCCCATTGACGTCAATAATGACGTATGTTCCCATAGTAACGCCAATAGGGACTTTCCATTGACGT
CAATGGGTGGAGTATTTACGGTAAACTGCCCACTTGGCAGTACATCAAGTGTATCATATGCCAAGTACGC
CCCCTATTGACGTCAATGACGGTAAATGGCCCGCCTGGCATTATGCCCAGTACATGACCTTATGGGACTT
TCCTACTTGGCAGTACATCTACGTATTAGTCATCGCTATTACCATGGTGATGCGGTTTTGGCAGTACATC
AATGGGCGTGGATAGCGGTTTGACTCACGGGGATTTCCAAGTCTCCACCCCATTGACGTCAATGGGAGTT
TGTTTTGGCACCAAAATCAACGGGACTTTCCAAAATGTCGTAACAACTCCGCCCCATTGACGCAAATGGG
CGGTAGGCGTGTACGGTGGGAGGTCTATATAAGCAGAGCTCGTTTAGTGAACCGTCAGATCGCCTGGAGA
CGCCATCCACGCTGTTTTGACCTCCATAGAAGACACCGGGACCGATCCAGCCTCCGCGGCCGGGAACGGT
GCATTGGAACGCGGATTCCCCGTGCCAAGAGTGACGTAAGTACCGCCTATAGAGTCTATAGGCCCACCCC
CTTGGCTTCGTTAGAACGCGGCTACAATTAATACATAACCTTATGTATCATACACATACGATTTAGGTGA
CACTATAGAATAACATCCACTTTGCCTTTCTCTCCACAGGTGTCCACTCCCAGGTCCAACTGCACCTCGG
TTCTATCGAAAACGCGCCTGCTAGCGCCACCATGAAGACCATCATTGCCCTGAGCTACATCTTCTGCCTG
GTGTTCGCTGCGGCCGCCGATCCTAATTTCTGGCTGCAAGTGCAAGAGTCCGTGACCGTGCAAGAGGGAC
TGTGTGTGCTGGTGCCCTGCACCTTCTTTCACCCCATTCCTTACTACGACAAGAACAGCCCTGTGCACGG
CTACTGGTTTAGAGAGGGCGCCATCATCAGCAGAGATAGCCCTGTGGCCACCAACAAGCTGGACCAAGAG
GTGCAAGAAGAGACACAGGGCAGATTCAGACTGCTGGGCGACCCCAGCAGAAACAACTGTAGCCTGAGCA
TCGTGGACGCCAGGCGGAGAGATAACGGCAGCTACTTCTTCCGGATGGAACGGGGCAGCACCAAGTACAG
CTACAAGAGCCCTCAGCTGTCCGTGCACGTGACCGATCTGACCCACCGGCCTAAGATCCTGATTCCTGGC
ACACTGGAACCCGGCCACAGCAAGAATCTGACCTGTTCTGTGTCTTGGGCCTGCGAGCAGGGCACACCTC
CTATCTTTTCTTGGCTGTCCGCCGCTCCTACCTCTCTGGGACCTAGAACAACACACAGCAGCGTGCTGAT
CATCACCCCTAGACCTCAGGACCACGGCACCAACCTGACCTGCCAAGTGAAATTTGCTGGCGCTGGCGTG
ACCACCGAGAGAACCATTCAGCTCAACGTGACCTACGTGCCACAGAACCCTACCACCGGAATCTTTCCAG
GCGACGGCAGCGGCAAGCAAGAAACAAGAGCTGGCGTGGTGCATGGCGCGCCGGAAGATCAAGTTGATCC
AAGATTGATTGATGGCAAGGGCGGATCTCTGGAGGTGCTGTTCCAGGGACCAGGCGGAAGCGGCAATCCC
GGCGGCGATCTGGCCCCCCAGATGCTGCGCGAGCTGCAGGAGACCAATGCCGCCCTGCAGGACGTGCGCG
AGCTGCTGCGCCACCGCGTGAAGGAGATCACCTTCCTGAAGAACACCGTGATGGAGTGCGACGCCTGCGG
TATGCAGCCCTCTAGAGGCTCCGGCTCCATCATCCCAGTTGAGGAGGAGAACCCGGACTTCTGGAACCGC
GAGGCAGCCGAGGCCCTGGGTGCCGCCAAGAAGCTGCAGCCTGCACAGACAGCCGCCAAGAACCTCATCA
TCTTCCTGGGCGATGGGATGGGGGTGTCTACGGTGACAGCTGCCAGGATCCTAAAAGGGCAGAAGAAGGA
CAAACTGGGGCCTGAGATACCCCTGGCCATGGACCGCTTCCCATATGTGGCTCTGTCCAAGACATACAAT
GTAGACAAACATGTGCCAGACAGTGGAGCCACAGCCACGGCCTACCTGTGCGGGGTCAAGGGCAACTTCC
AGACCATTGGCTTGAGTGCAGCCGCCCGCTTTAACCAGTGCAACACGACACGCGGCAACGAGGTCATCTC
CGTGATGAATCGGGCCAAGAAAGCAGGGAAGTCAGTGGGAGTGGTAACCACCACACGAGTGCAGCACGCC
TCGCCAGCCGGCACCTACGCCCACACGGTGAACCGCAACTGGTACTCGGACGCCGACGTGCCTGCCTCGG
CCCGCCAGGAGGGGTGCCAGGACATCGCTACGCAGCTCATCTCCAACATGGACATTGACGTGATCCTAGG
TGGAGGCCGAAAGTACATGTTTCGCATGGGAACCCCAGACCCTGAGTACCCAGATGACTACAGCCAAGGT
GGGACCAGGCTGGACGGGAAGAATCTGGTGCAGGAATGGCTGGCGAAGCGCCAGGGTGCCCGGTATGTGT
GGAACCGCACTGAGCTCATGCAGGCTTCCCTGGACCCGTCTGTGACCCATCTCATGGGTCTCTTTGAGCC
TGGAGACATGAAATACGAGATCCACCGAGACTCCACACTGGACCCCTCCCTGATGGAGATGACAGAGGCT
GCCCTGCGCCTGCTGAGCAGGAACCCCCGCGGCTTCTTCCTCTTCGTGGAGGGTGGTCGCATCGACCATG
GTCATCATGAAAGCAGGGCTTACCGGGCACTGACTGAGACGATCATGTTCGACGACGCCATTGAGAGGGC
GGGCCAGCTCACCAGCGAGGAGGACACGCTGAGCCTCGTCACTGCCGACCACTCCCACGTCTTCTCCTTC
GGAGGCTACCCCCTGCGAGGGAGCTCCATCTTCGGGCTGGCCCCTGGCAAGGCCCGGGACAGGAAGGCCT
ACACGGTCCTCCTATACGGAAACGGTCCAGGCTATGTGCTCAAGGACGGCGCCCGGCCGGATGTTACCGA
GAGCGAGAGCGGGAGCCCCGAGTATCGGCAGCAGTCAGCAGTGCCCCTGGACGAAGAGACCCACGCAGGC
GAGGACGTGGCGGTGTTCGCGCGCGGCCCGCAGGCGCACCTGGTTCACGGCGTGCAGGAGCAGACCTTCA
TAGCGCACGTCATGGCCTTCGCCGCCTGCCTGGAGCCCTACACCGCCTGCGACCTGGCGCCCCCCGCCGG
CACCACCGACGCCGCGCACCCGGGTGGCGGAGGACTGAACGACATCTTCGAGGCTCAGAAAATCGAATGG
CACGAACATCACCATCACCATCACCATCACCATTAAGGCCGGCCTGTAGTCACTGGCACAACGCGTTACC
CGGTAAGCCAATCGGGTATACACGGTCGTCATACTGCAGACAGGGTTCTTCTACTTTGCAAGATAGTCTT
GAGTAGTAAAATAAATAGATAGAGAAAATCAGCCTCGACTGTGCCTTCTAGTTGCCAGCCATCTGTTGTT
TGCCCCTCCCCCGTGCCTTCCTTGACCCTGGAAGGTGCCACTCCCACTGTCCTTTCCTAATAAAATGAGG
AAATTGCATCACAACACTCAACCCTATCTCGGTCTATTCTTTTGATTTATAAGGGATTTTGCCGATTTCG
GCCTATTGGTTAAAAAATGAGCTGATTTAACAAAAATTTAACGCGAATTAATTCTGTGGAATGTGTGTCA
GTTAGGGTGTGGAAAGTCCCCAGGCTCCCCAGCAGGCAGAAGTATGCAAAGCATGCATCTCAATTAGTCA
GCAACCAGGTGTGGAAAGTCCCCAGGCTCCCCAGCAGGCAGAAGTATGCAAAGCATGCATCTCAATTAGT
CAGCAACCATAGTCCCGCCCCTAACTCCGCCCATCCCGCCCCTAACTCCGCCCAGTTCCGCCCATTCTCC
GCCCCATGGCTGACTAATTTTTTTTATTTATGCAGAGGCCGAGGCCGCCTCTGCCTCTGAGCTATTCCAG
AAGTAGTGAGGAGGCTTTTTTGGAGGCCTAGGCTTTTGCAAAAAGCTCCCGGGAGCTTGTATATCCATTT
TCGGATCTGATCAGCACGTGTTGACAATTAATCATCGGCATAGTATATCGGCATAGTATAATACGACAAG
GTGAGGAACTAAACCATGACCGAGTACAAGCCCACGGTGCGCCTCGCCACCCGCGACGACGTCCCCAGGG
CCGTACGCACCCTCGCCGCCGCGTTCGCCGACTACCCCGCCACGCGCCACACCGTCGATCCGGACCGCCA
CATCGAGCGGGTCACCGAGCTGCAAGAACTCTTCCTCACGCGCGTCGGGCTCGACATCGGCAAGGTGTGG
GTCGCGGACGACGGCGCCGCGGTGGCGGTCTGGACCACGCCGGAGAGCGTCGAAGCGGGGGCGGTGTTCG
CCGAGATCGGCCCGCGCATGGCCGAGTTGAGCGGTTCCCGGCTGGCCGCGCAGCAACAGATGGAAGGCCT
CCTGGCGCCGCACCGGCCCAAGGAGCCCGCGTGGTTCCTGGCCACCGTCGGCGTCTCGCCCGACCACCAG
GGCAAGGGTCTGGGCAGCGCCGTCGTGCTCCCCGGAGTGGAGGCGGCCGAGCGCGCCGGGGTGCCCGCCT
TCCTGGAGACATCCGCGCCCCGCAACCTCCCCTTCTACGAGCGGCTCGGCTTCACCGTCACCGCCGACGT
CGAGGTGCCCGAAGGACCGCGCACCTGGTGCATGACCCGCAAGCCCGGTGCCTGACACGTGCTACGAGAT
TTCGATTCCACCGCCGCCTTCTATGAAAGGTTGGGCTTCGGAATCGTTTTCCGGGACGCCGGCTGGATGA
TCCTCCAGCGCGGGGATCTCATGCTGGAGTTCTTCGCCCACCCCAACTTGTTTATTGCAGCTTATAATGG
TTACAAATAAAGCAATAGCATCACAAATTTCACAAATAAAGCATTTTTTTCACTGCATTCTAGTTGTGGT
TTGTCCAAACTCATCAATGTATCTTATCATGTCTGTATACCGTCGACCTCTAGCTAGAGCTTGGCGTAAT
CATGGTCATTACCAATGCTTAATCAGTGAGGCACCTATCTCAGCGATCTGTCTATTTCGTTCATCCATAG
TTGCCTGACTCCCCGTCGTGTAGATAACTACGATACGGGAGGGCTTACCATCTGGCCCCAGCGCTGCGAT
GATACCGCGAGAACCACGCTCACCGGCTCCGGATTTATCAGCAATAAACCAGCCAGCCGGAAGGGCCGAG
CGCAGAAGTGGTCCTGCAACTTTATCCGCCTCCATCCAGTCTATTAATTGTTGCCGGGAAGCTAGAGTAA
GTAGTTCGCCAGTTAATAGTTTGCGCAACGTTGTTGCCATCGCTACAGGCATCGTGGTGTCACGCTCGTC
GTTTGGTATGGCTTCATTCAGCTCCGGTTCCCAACGATCAAGGCGAGTTACATGATCCCCCATGTTGTGC
AAAAAAGCGGTTAGCTCCTTCGGTCCTCCGATCGTTGTCAGAAGTAAGTTGGCCGCAGTGTTATCACTCA
TGGTTATGGCAGCACTGCATAATTCTCTTACTGTCATGCCATCCGTAAGATGCTTTTCTGTGACTGGTGA
GTACTCAACCAAGTCATTCTGAGAATAGTGTATGCGGCGACCGAGTTGCTCTTGCCCGGCGTCAATACGG
GATAATACCGCGCCACATAGCAGAACTTTAAAAGTGCTCATCATTGGAAAACGTTCTTCGGGGCGAAAAC
TCTCAAGGATCTTACCGCTGTTGAGATCCAGTTCGATGTAACCCACTCGTGCACCCAACTGATCTTCAGC
ATCTTTTACTTTCACCAGCGTTTCTGGGTGAGCAAAAACAGGAAGGCAAAATGCCGCAAAAAAGGGAATA
AGGGCGACACGGAAATGTTGAATACTCATATTCTTCCTT
Features (pLannotate 1.2.2; 24 found; start..end, strand, type, name):
    119..143     -  CDS            KanR (fragment): aminoglycoside phosphotransferase; aph(3')-Ia; confers resistance to kanamycin
    254..842     +  rep_origin     ori: high-copy-number ColE1/pMB1/pBR322/pUC origin of replication
   1067..1084    +  terminator     rrnB T2 terminator (fragment): transcription terminator T2 from the E. coli rrnB gene
   1109..1128    -  CDS            lacZα (fragment): LacZα fragment of β-galactosidase; lacZ fragment
   1584..1600    +  protein_bind   lac operator: The lac repressor binds to the lac operator to inhibit transcription in E. coli. This inhibition can be relieved by adding lactose or isopropyl-β-D-thiogalactopyranoside (IPTG). lac repressor encoded by lacI
   1843..2146    +  enhancer       CMV enhancer: human cytomegalovirus immediate early enhancer
   2147..2350    +  promoter       CMV promoter: human cytomegalovirus (CMV) immediate early promoter
   2486..2529    +  intron         CMV intron (fragment): modified intron A from human cytomegalovirus
   2581..2599    +  promoter       SP6 promoter: promoter for bacteriophage SP6 RNA polymerase
   2603..2640    +  CDS            IgH signal sequence (fragment): signal sequence from the mouse immunoglobulin heavy chain variable region
   2737..3480    +  CDS            CD33 (fragment): CD33_HUMAN - Also known as SIGLEC3. Experimental evidence at protein level: Swiss-Prot protein existence level 1. Sialic-acid-binding immunoglobulin-like lectin (Siglec) that plays a role in mediating cell-cell interactions and in maintaining immune cells in a resting state (PubMed:10611343, PubMed:15597323, PubMed:11320212). Preferentially recognizes and binds alpha-2,3- and more avidly alpha-2,6-linked sialic acid-bearing glycans (PubMed:7718872). Upon engagement of ligands such as C1q or syalylated glycoproteins, two immunoreceptor tyrosine-based inhibitory motifs (ITIMs) located in CD33 cy
   3571..3750    +  CDS            Comp (fragment): COMP_RAT - Experimental evidence at protein level: Swiss-Prot protein existence level 1. May play a role in the structural integrity of cartilage via its interaction with other extracellular matrix proteins such as the collagens and fibronectin. Can mediate the interaction of chondrocytes with the cartilage extracellular matrix through interaction with cell surface integrin receptors. Could play a role in the pathogenesis of osteoarthritis. Potent suppressor of apoptosis in both primary chondrocytes and transformed cells. Suppresses apoptosis by blocking the activation of caspase-3 and by indu
   3738..5190    +  CDS            SEAP (fragment): secreted alkaline phosphatase from human placenta The natural enzyme has a C-terminal transmembrane sequence that is replaced by a GPI anchor.
   5215..5256    +  CDS            AviTag™ (fragment): peptide tag that allows for enzymatic biotinylation
   5260..5283    +  CDS            8xHis: 8xHis affinity tag
   5429..5540    +  polyA_signal   bGH poly(A) signal: bovine growth hormone polyadenylation signal
   5541..5649    +  rep_origin     f1 ori (fragment): f1 bacteriophage origin of replication; arrow indicates direction of (+) strand synthesis
   5663..5992    +  promoter       SV40 promoter: SV40 enhancer and early promoter
   6040..6087    +  promoter       EM7 promoter: synthetic bacterial promoter&nbsp
   6106..6705    +  CDS            PuroR (fragment): puromycin N-acetyltransferase; pac from Streptomyces; confers resistance to puromycin
   6715..6840    +  CDS            ble (fragment): BLE_KLEPN - Experimental evidence at protein level: Swiss-Prot protein existence level 1. Binding protein with a strong affinity to the bleomycin family of antibiotics. Binds to CL990; an antimitotic-antibiotic compound. From Klebsiella pneumoniae.
   6835..6956    +  polyA_signal   SV40 poly(A) signal: SV40 polyadenylation signal
   7009..7869    -  CDS            AmpR: β-lactamase; bla; confers resistance to ampicillin, carbenicillin, and related antibiotics
   7872..89      -  promoter       AmpR promoter (fragment) (across the origin): bla
