[The description below was written by a language model from this plasmid's Addgene catalogue record and pLannotate feature annotations shown in this document.]
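Description:
pD649-HAsp-CD33-COMP5AP-AviTag-9xHis is a mammalian expression plasmid on the pD649 backbone, built to secrete the extracellular domain of human CD33 (Siglec-3), a sialic-acid-binding immunoglobulin-superfamily receptor, as a tagged, multimerised fusion protein. It is maintained in E. coli at high copy through a ColE1/pUC-type origin and selected with ampicillin via the bla gene. The feature table also shows an SV40 early promoter/EM7 promoter unit driving a puromycin N-acetyltransferase sequence followed by an SV40 poly(A) signal. This could serve for selection in mammalian cells, although the catalogue entry does not describe such use. Short matches to KanR, lacZα, ble and f1 ori appear to be only small fragments.

Expression is driven by the CMV enhancer and promoter with a portion of CMV intron A. An SP6 promoter sits just upstream of the coding region, which would permit in vitro transcription and serves as a sequencing primer site. The open reading frame begins with a signal peptide, named HAsp in the construct name but annotated by similarity as an IgH signal sequence fragment. It continues through the CD33 ectodomain, which is cloned between retained 8-bp restriction sites so that ectodomains can be swapped. Next come a segment of rat cartilage oligomeric matrix protein (COMP), human placental alkaline phosphatase, an AviTag and a polyhistidine tag (named 9xHis, annotated as 8xHis), ending at a bGH poly(A) signal.

The COMP coiled-coil segment pentamerises the fusion, raising avidity for weak binding partners. Alkaline phosphatase provides an enzymatic readout, the AviTag allows site-specific biotinylation, and the His tag supports purification. The plasmid belongs to a collection used to map extracellular interactions among human IgSF cell-surface proteins. The depositor notes that some plasmids in the collection may carry an IS4-like transposase element upstream of the CMV promoter, but none is annotated here.
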