Addgene plasmid #157258: pD649-HAsp-CD33-COMP5AP-AviTag-9xHis
Purpose: Mammalian expression of cell-surface protein extracellular domain fused to COMP5AP-AviTag-9xHis. Protein is secreted from cells.
Depositing lab: Chris Garcia. Publication: A Human IgSF Cell-Surface Interactome Reveals a Complex Network of Protein-Protein Interactions. Wojtowicz WM, Vielmetter J, Fernandes RA, Siepe DH, Eastman CL, Chisholm GB, Cox S, Klock H, Anderson PW, Rue SM, Miller JJ, Glaser SM, Bragstad ML, Vance J, Lam AW, Lesley SA, Zinn K, Garcia KC. Cell. 2020 Aug 20;182(4):1027-1043.e17. doi: 10.1016/j.cell.2020.07.025. PubMed 32822567.
Backbone
  Vector backbone: pD649
  Backbone size w/o insert (bp): 7153
  Vector type: Mammalian Expression
Growth in bacteria
  Bacterial resistance: Ampicillin, 100 μg/mL
  Growth temperature: 37°C
  Growth strain: DH5alpha
  Copy number: High Copy
Gene/Insert
  Gene/Insert name: CD33
  Species: H. sapiens (human)
  Insert size (bp): 726
  Entrez Gene: CD33 (a.k.a. CD33rSiglec, SIGLEC-3, SIGLEC3, p67)
  Promoter: CMV/SP6
  Tag / fusion protein: COMP5AP-AviTag-9xHis (C terminal on backbone)
  Cloning method: Restriction Enzyme; 5′ cloning site GCGGCCGC (not destroyed); 3′ cloning site GGCGCGCC (not destroyed)
  Sequencing primers: 5′ ATTTAGGTGACACTATAG; 3′ CGTCGCACTCCATCACGGTG
Resource information
  A portion of this plasmid was derived from a plasmid made by: synthesis by ThermoFisher
Terms and licenses: Academic/Nonprofit Terms; Industry Terms: Not Available to Industry
Depositor comments: Some plasmids in this collection may have an IS4-like element ISVsa5 family transposase upstream of the CMV promoter.
How to cite: pD649-HAsp-CD33-COMP5AP-AviTag-9xHis was a gift from Chris Garcia (Addgene plasmid # 157258 ; http://n2t.net/addgene:157258 ; RRID:Addgene_157258)
