>Addgene plasmid #157258 | pD649-HAsp-CD33-COMP5AP-AviTag-9xHis | depositor partial sequence | sequence record 303626 | insert (extracellular domain)
GATCCTAATTTCTGGCTGCAAGTGCAAGAGTCCGTGACCGTGCAAGAGGGACTGTGTGTGCTGGTGCCCT
GCACCTTCTTTCACCCCATTCCTTACTACGACAAGAACAGCCCTGTGCACGGCTACTGGTTTAGAGAGGG
CGCCATCATCAGCAGAGATAGCCCTGTGGCCACCAACAAGCTGGACCAAGAGGTGCAAGAAGAGACACAG
GGCAGATTCAGACTGCTGGGCGACCCCAGCAGAAACAACTGTAGCCTGAGCATCGTGGACGCCAGGCGGA
GAGATAACGGCAGCTACTTCTTCCGGATGGAACGGGGCAGCACCAAGTACAGCTACAAGAGCCCTCAGCT
GTCCGTGCACGTGACCGATCTGACCCACCGGCCTAAGATCCTGATTCCTGGCACACTGGAACCCGGCCAC
AGCAAGAATCTGACCTGTTCTGTGTCTTGGGCCTGCGAGCAGGGCACACCTCCTATCTTTTCTTGGCTGT
CCGCCGCTCCTACCTCTCTGGGACCTAGAACAACACACAGCAGCGTGCTGATCATCACCCCTAGACCTCA
GGACCACGGCACCAACCTGACCTGCCAAGTGAAATTTGCTGGCGCTGGCGTGACCACCGAGAGAACCATT
CAGCTCAACGTGACCTACGTGCCACAGAACCCTACCACCGGAATCTTTCCAGGCGACGGCAGCGGCAAGC
AAGAAACAAGAGCTGGCGTGGTGCAT
